Addgene plasmid #98587: pCML 221
Purpose: pMS2-CYFP. Expresses MS2 protein-CYFP fusion in E. coli for TriFC assay (kanR).
Depositing lab: Lydia Contreras. Depositing organization: University of Texas at Austin. Publication: Adaptation of Tri-molecular fluorescence complementation allows assaying of regulatory Csr RNA-protein interactions in bacteria. Gelderman G, Sivakumar A, Lipp S, Contreras L. Biotechnol Bioeng. 2015 Feb;112(2):365-75. doi: 10.1002/bit.25351. Epub 2014 Sep 26. PubMed 25080893.
Backbone
  Vector backbone: Derived from pDMSD-Y2 (Kostecki et al., 2010, 10.1371/journal.pone.0009225)
  Backbone size w/o insert (bp): 3100
Growth in bacteria
  Bacterial resistance: Kanamycin, 50 μg/mL
  Growth temperature: 37°C
  Growth strain: DH5alpha
  Growth instructions: May need to be grown at room temperature for complementation assay.
  Copy number: Unknown
Gene/Insert
  Gene/Insert name: MS2
  Promoter: pLacO
  Cloning method: Gibson Cloning
  Sequencing primers: 5′ N/A; 3′ GTTATATCGATTTACAGATCTTCTTCGC
Terms and licenses: Academic/Nonprofit Terms; Industry Terms: Not Available to Industry
How to cite: pCML 221 was a gift from Lydia Contreras (Addgene plasmid # 98587 ; http://n2t.net/addgene:98587 ; RRID:Addgene_98587)
