[The description below was written by a language model from this plasmid's Addgene catalogue record and pLannotate feature annotations shown in this document.]
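Description:
pCML 221 (also called pMS2-CYFP) is a small bacterial expression plasmid of about 3.4 kb, derived from the pDMSD-Y2 backbone, that produces a fusion of the bacteriophage MS2 coat protein to a C-terminal fragment of yellow fluorescent protein in E. coli. It replicates from a medium-copy p15A origin, which is compatible with ColE1-type plasmids and so allows it to be maintained alongside partner constructs, and it is selected with kanamycin through a Tn5-derived neo (nptII) gene. The annotation also picks up short remnants of neighbouring Tn5 sequence (partial ble and transposase), along with small fragments of lacI, rop, bom, lacZα, IS1 and an RSF origin. These appear to be backbone leftovers rather than functional parts, and no full-length lac repressor gene is annotated.

The expression cassette consists of a CAP binding site, the lac promoter and a lac operator (listed in the catalogue as pLacO), which together give lac-repressor-controlled, IPTG-responsive transcription in hosts that supply LacI. Downstream lies the MS2 coat protein coding sequence, followed by the VC155 fragment, the C-terminal portion of mVenus used in fluorescence complementation. The insert was assembled by Gibson cloning.

The plasmid is one component of a tri-molecular fluorescence complementation (TriFC) assay for RNA-protein interactions in bacteria. The MS2 coat protein binds its cognate RNA hairpin, tethering the C-terminal YFP half to an RNA carrying that hairpin. If a protein of interest fused to the complementary N-terminal YFP fragment binds the same RNA, the two halves are brought together and fluorescence is reconstituted. The associated work applied this approach to regulatory Csr RNA-protein interactions.
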