Features (pLannotate 1.2.2; 15 found; start..end, strand, type, name):
    439..494     +  rep_origin     RSF ori (fragment): Plasmids containing the RSF 1030 origin of replication can be propagated in E. coli cells that contain additional plasmids with compatible origins.
    617..709     +  CDS            lacI (fragment): lac repressor; lacI; The lac repressor binds to the lac operator to inhibit transcription in E. coli. This inhibition can be relieved by adding lactose or isopropyl-β-D-thiogalactopyranoside (IPTG).
    722..743     +  protein_bind   CAP binding site: CAP binding activates transcription in the presence of cAMP. E. coli catabolite activator protein
    758..788     +  promoter       lac promoter: promoter for the E. coli lac operon
    796..812     +  protein_bind   lac operator: The lac repressor binds to the lac operator to inhibit transcription in E. coli. This inhibition can be relieved by adding lactose or isopropyl-β-D-thiogalactopyranoside (IPTG). lac repressor encoded by lacI
    856..1206    +  CDS            CAPSD_BPMS2 (fragment): Experimental evidence at protein level: Swiss-Prot protein existence level 1. Acts as a translational repressor of viral replicase synthesis late in infection. This latter function is the result of capsid protein interaction with an RNA hairpin which contains the replicase ribosome-binding site. From Escherichia phage MS2 (Bacteriophage MS2).
   1231..1482    +  CDS            VC155: C-terminal fragment of mVenus for use in bimolecular fluorescence complementation (BiFC) (Kodama and Hu, 2010)
   1539..1589    -  misc_feature   bom (fragment): basis of mobility region from pBR322
   1691..1726    -  CDS            rop (fragment): Rop protein, which maintains plasmids at low copy number; rop
   1737..1772    +  CDS            lacZα (fragment): LacZα fragment of β-galactosidase; lacZ fragment
   1775..1841    -  mobile_element IS1 (fragment): prokaryotic transposable element IS1
   1842..1994    -  CDS            ble (fragment): BLE_KLEPN - Experimental evidence at protein level: Swiss-Prot protein existence level 1. Binding protein with a strong affinity to the bleomycin family of antibiotics. Binds to CL990; an antimitotic-antibiotic compound. From Klebsiella pneumoniae.
   2018..2809    -  CDS            neo: KKA2_KLEPN - Also known as kan, nptII. Experimental evidence at protein level: Swiss-Prot protein existence level 1. Resistance to kanamycin, neomycin, paromomycin, ribostamycin, butirosin and gentamicin B. From Klebsiella pneumoniae.
   2841..3170    -  CDS            tnpA (fragment): TN5P_ECOLX - Also known as tnp. Experimental evidence at protein level: Swiss-Prot protein existence level 1. Mediates transposition of transposon Tn5 by a 'cut and paste' mechanism. First, the monomeric transposase binds the 19 bp inverted DNA repeats flanking the transposon. Then, dimerization of the DNA- bound transposase creates a synaptic DNA complex. After nicking of the first DNA strand, excision of the transposon proceeds through a series of intermediates. The transposase then mediates the insertion of the transposon at a new site by strand transfer. The activity of the wild- type tran
   3205..351     +  rep_origin     p15A ori (across the origin): Plasmids containing the medium-copy-number p15A origin of replication can be propagated in E. coli cells that contain a second plasmid with the ColE1 origin.
>Addgene plasmid #98587 | pCML 221 | addgene full sequence | sequence record 194131 | Addgene NGS Result
ATCAATTACCAGTGGCTGCTGCCAGTGGTGCTTTTGCATGTCTTTCCGGGTTGGACTCAAGACGATAGTT
ACCGGATAAGGCGCAGCGGTCGGACTGAACGGGGGGTTCGTGCATACAGTCCAGCTTGGAGCGAACTGCC
TACCCGGAACTGAGTGTCAGGCGTGGAATGAGACAAACGCGGCCATAACAGCGGAATGACACCGGTAAAC
CGAAAGGCAGGAACAGGAGAGCGCACGAGGGAGCCGCCAGGGGGAAACGCCTGGTATCTTTATAGTCCTG
TCGGGTTTCGCCACCACTGATTTGAGCGTCAGATTTCGTGATGCTTGTCAGGGGGGCGGAGCCTATGGAA
AAACGGCTTTGCCGCGGCCCTCTCACTTCCCTGTTAAGTATCTTCCTGGCATCTTCCAGGAAATCTCCGC
CCCGTTCGTAAGCCATTTCCGCTCGCCGCAGTCGAACGACCGAGCGTAGCGAGTCAGTGAGCGAGGAAGC
GGAATATATCCTGTATCACATATTCTGCTGACGCACCGGTGCAGCCTTTTTTCTCCTGCCACATGAAGCA
CTTCACTGACACCCTCATCAGTGCCAACATAGTAAGCCAGTATATACACTCCGCTAGCGCCCAATACGCA
AACCGCCTCTCCCCGCGCGTTGGCCGATTCATTAATGCAGCTGGCACGACAGGTTTCCCGACTGGAAAGC
GGGCAGTGAGCGCAACGCAATTAATGTGAGTTAGCTCACTCATTAGGCACCCCAGGCTTTACACTTTATG
CTTCCGGCTCGTATGTTGTGTGGAATTGTGAGCGGATAACAATTTCACACAGGAAACAGCTATGACCATG
ATTACGCCAAGCTTGATGGCTTCTAACTTTACTCAGTTCGTTCTCGTCGACAATGGCGGAACTGGCGACG
TGACTGTCGCCCCAAGCAACTTCGCTAACGGGATCGCTGAATGGATCAGCTCTAACTCGCGTTCACAGGC
TTACAAAGTAACCTGTAGCGTTCGTCAGAGCTCTGCGCAGAATCGCAAATACACCATCAAAGTCGAGGTG
CCTAAAGGCGCCTGGCGTTCGTACTTAAATATGGAACTAACCATTCCAATTTTCGCCACGAATTCCGACT
GCGAGCTTATTGTTAAGGCAATGCAAGGTCTCCTAAAAGATGGAAACCCGATTCCCTCAGCAATCGCAGC
AAACTCCGGCATCTACGCGAAACAGAAAGTTATGAATCATGACAAGCAGAAGAACGGCATCAAGGTGAAC
TTCAAGATCCGCCACAACATCGAGGACGGCAGCGTGCAGCTCGCCGACCACTACCAGCAGAACACCCCCA
TCGGCGACGGCCCCGTGCTGCTGCCCGACAACCACTACCTGAGCTACCAGTCCGCCCTGAGCAAAGACCC
CAACGAGAAGCGCGATCACATGGTCCTGCTGGAGTTCGTGACCGCCGCCGGGATCACTCTCGGCATGGAC
GAGCTGTACAAGACTAGTGAACAGAAACTGATTAGCGAAGAAGATCTGTAAATCGATATAACTAAGTAAT
ATGGTGCACTCTCAGTACAATCTGCTCTGATGCCGCATAGTTAAGCCAGCCCCGACACCCGCCAACACCC
GCTGACGCGCCCTGACGGGCTTGTCTGCTCCCGGCATCCGCTTACAGACAAGCTGTGACCGTCTCCGGGA
GCTGCATGTGTCAGAGGTTTTCACCGTCATCACCGAAACGCGCGAGACGAAAGGGCCGCCCTTCCCAACA
GTTGCGCAGCCTGAATGGCGAATGGCGCTGATGTCCGGCGGTGCTTTTGCCGTTACGCACCACCCCGTCA
GTAGCTGAACAGGAGGGACAGGGGGTGGGCGAAGAACTCCAGCATGAGATCCCCGCGCTGGAGGATCATC
CAGCCGGCGTCCCGGAAAACGATTCCGAAGCCCAACCTTTCATAGAAGGCGGCGGTGGAATCGAAATCTC
GTGATGGCAGGTTGGGCGTCGCTTGGTCGGTCATTTCGAACCCCAGAGTCCCGCTCAGAAGAACTCGTCA
AGAAGGCGATAGAAGGCGATGCGCTGCGAATCGGGAGCGGCGATACCGTAAAGCACGAGGAAGCGGTCAG
CCCATTCGCCGCCAAGCTCTTCAGCAATATCACGGGTAGCCAACGCTATGTCCTGATAGCGGTCCGCCAC
ACCCAGCCGGCCACAGTCGATGAATCCAGAAAAGCGGCCATTTTCCACCATGATATTCGGCAAGCAGGCA
TCGCCATGGGTCACGACGAGATCCTCGCCGTCGGGCATCCGCGCCTTGAGCCTGGCGAACAGTTCGGCTG
GCGCGAGCCCCTGATGCTCTTCGTCCAGATCATCCTGATCGACAAGACCGGCTTCCATCCGAGTACGTGC
TCGCTCGATGCGATGTTTCGCTTGGTGGTCGAATGGGCAGGTAGCCGGATCAAGCGTATGCAGCCGCCGC
ATTGCATCAGCCATGATGGATACTTTCTCGGCAGGAGCAAGGTGAGATGACAGGAGATCCTGCCCCGGCA
CTTCGCCCAATAGCAGCCAGTCCCTTCCCGCTTCAGTGACAACGTCGAGCACAGCTGCGCAAGGAACGCC
CGTCGTGGCCAGCCACGATAGCCGCGCTGCCTCGTCTTGGAGTTCATTCAGGGCACCGGACAGGTCGGTC
TTGACAAAAAGAACCGGGCGCCCCTGCGCTGACAGCCGGAACACGGCGGCATCAGAGCAGCCGATTGTCT
GTTGTGCCCAGTCATAGCCGAATAGCCTCTCCACCCAAGCGGCCGGAGAACCTGCGTGCAATCCATCTTG
TTCAATCATGCGAAACGATCCTCATCCTGTCTCTTGATCAGATCTTGATCCCCTGCGCCATCAGATCCTT
GGCGGCAAGAAAGCCATCCAGTTTACTTTGCAGGGCTTCCCAACCTTACCAGAGGGCGCCCCAGCTGGCA
ATTCCGGTTCGCTTGCTGTCCATAAAACCGCCCAGTCTAGCTATCGCCATGTAAGCCCACTGCAAGCTAC
CTGCTTTCTCTTTGCGCTTGCGTTTTCCCTTGTCCAGATAGCCCAGTAGCTGACATTCATCCGGGGTCAG
CACCGTTTCTGCGGACTGGCTTTCTACGTGTTCCGCTTCCTTTAGCAGCCCTTGCGCCCTGAGTGCTTGC
GGCAGCGTGAAGCTGTGCCTAGAAATATTTTATCTGATTAATAAGATGATCTTCTTGAGATCGTTTTGGT
CTGCGCGTAATCTCTTGCTCTGAAAACGAAAAAACCGCCTTGCAGGGCGGTTTTTCGAAGGTTCTCTGAG
CTACCAACTCTTTGAACCGAGGTAACTGGCTTGGAGGAGCGCAGTCACCAAAACTTGTCCTTTCAGTTTA
GCCTTAACCGGCGCATGACTTCAAGACTAACTCCTCTAA
